Addgene plasmid #75558: FLT1 gRNA (BRDN0001146782)
Purpose: 3rd generation lentiviral gRNA plasmid targeting human FLT1
Depositing lab: John Doench & David Root. Depositing organization: Broad Institute. Publication: Optimized sgRNA design to maximize activity and minimize off-target effects of CRISPR-Cas9. Doench JG, Fusi N, Sullender M, Hegde M, Vaimberg EW, Donovan KF, Smith I, Tothova Z, Wilen C, Orchard R, Virgin HW, Listgarten J, Root DE. Nat Biotechnol. 2016 Jan 18. doi: 10.1038/nbt.3437. PubMed 26780180.
Backbone
  Vector backbone: lentiGuide-Puro
  Backbone manufacturer: Zhang Lab (Addgene plasmid # 52963)
  Vector type: Mammalian Expression, Lentiviral, CRISPR
  Selectable markers: Puromycin
Growth in bacteria
  Bacterial resistance: Ampicillin, 100 μg/mL
  Growth temperature: 37°C
  Growth strain: DH5alpha
  Copy number: High Copy
Gene/Insert
  Gene/Insert name: FLT1 (alt names: FLT1; NM_001159920.1)
  gRNA/shRNA sequence: CTTACCATATATATGCACTG
  Species: H. sapiens (human)
  Entrez Gene: FLT1 (a.k.a. FLT, FLT-1, VEGFR-1, VEGFR1)
  Promoter: hU6
  Cloning method: Unknown
  Sequencing primers: 5′ U6-F; 3′ pS2-R
Terms and licenses: Academic/Nonprofit Terms; Industry Terms: Not Available to Industry
Depositor comments: The gRNA was designed to target the following Genbank reference sequence(s): NM_001159920.1,NM_001160030.1,NM_001160031.1,NM_002019.4. Note that this plasmid does NOT contain Cas9. It should be used in conjunction with lentiCas9-Blast (Addgene #52962) or otherwise with cell lines already expressing Cas9. Browse the full kinome gRNA library at http://www.addgene.org/pooled-library/broadgpp-human-kinome/ or visit http://www.broadinstitute.org/rnai/public/ for detailed protocols and information.
How to cite: FLT1 gRNA (BRDN0001146782) was a gift from John Doench & David Root (Addgene plasmid # 75558 ; http://n2t.net/addgene:75558 ; RRID:Addgene_75558)
