[The description below was written by a language model from this plasmid's Addgene catalogue record and pLannotate feature annotations shown in this document.]
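Description:
FLT1 gRNA (BRDN0001146782) is a third-generation lentiviral guide RNA plasmid built on the lentiGuide-Puro backbone, designed to direct Streptococcus pyogenes Cas9 to the human FLT1 gene (also known as VEGFR1). It is propagated in E. coli as a high-copy plasmid through a ColE1/pUC-type origin with ampicillin selection from the bla gene. The backbone also carries an f1 origin, an SV40 origin and poly(A) signal, and remnants of lac and phage promoter elements.

The lentiviral cassette begins with an RSV promoter fused to a truncated HIV-1 5' LTR, which makes genomic RNA production in packaging cells independent of Tat. It continues through the Ψ packaging signal with a partial gag fragment, the Rev response element and a cPPT/CTS, and ends in a self-inactivating ΔU3 3' LTR. Within this unit, a human U6 RNA polymerase III promoter drives the FLT1-specific spacer joined to the Cas9 gRNA scaffold. Downstream, the EF-1α core promoter with its intron A expresses puromycin N-acetyltransferase, followed by a WPRE to enhance transcript expression, so transduced mammalian cells can be selected with puromycin.

The plasmid does not encode Cas9, so it must be used with a separate Cas9 vector such as lentiCas9-Blast, or in cells that already express the nuclease. According to the depositor, the guide was designed against several FLT1 reference transcripts and belongs to a human kinome gRNA collection. It is therefore suited to individual FLT1 knockout experiments or to following up results from pooled screens.
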