Features (pLannotate 1.2.2; 29 found; start..end, strand, type, name):
     14..80      +  CDS            small t antigen (fragment): SV40 (simian virus 40) small t antigen
    106..317     +  promoter       EF-1α core promoter: core promoter for human elongation factor EF-1α
    318..1256    +  intron         EF-1α intron A: intron upstream of the start codon of human EF-1α
   1278..1877    +  CDS            PuroR (fragment): puromycin N-acetyltransferase; pac from Streptomyces; confers resistance to puromycin
   1893..2481    +  misc_feature   WPRE: woodchuck hepatitis virus posttranscriptional regulatory element
   2532..2551    +  misc_feature   cPPT/CTS (fragment): central polypurine tract and central termination sequence of HIV-1
   2553..2786    +  LTR            3' LTR (ΔU3): self-inactivating 3' long terminal repeat (LTR) from HIV-1
   2864..2985    +  polyA_signal   SV40 poly(A) signal: SV40 polyadenylation signal
   3025..3160    +  rep_origin     SV40 ori: SV40 origin of replication
   3181..3199    -  promoter       T7 promoter: promoter for bacteriophage T7 RNA polymerase
   3207..3362    +  CDS            lacZα (fragment): LacZα fragment of β-galactosidase; lacZ fragment
   3367..3795    +  rep_origin     f1 ori (sequence partly withheld): f1 bacteriophage origin of replication; arrow indicates direction of (+) strand synthesis
   3848..3952    +  promoter       AmpR promoter: bla
   3953..4813    +  CDS            AmpR: β-lactamase; bla; confers resistance to ampicillin, carbenicillin, and related antibiotics
   4984..5572    +  rep_origin     ori: high-copy-number ColE1/pMB1/pBR322/pUC origin of replication
   5755..5847    +  CDS            lacI (fragment): lac repressor; lacI; The lac repressor binds to the lac operator to inhibit transcription in E. coli. This inhibition can be relieved by adding lactose or isopropyl-β-D-thiogalactopyranoside (IPTG).
   5860..5881    +  protein_bind   CAP binding site: CAP binding activates transcription in the presence of cAMP. E. coli catabolite activator protein
   5896..5926    +  promoter       lac promoter: promoter for the E. coli lac operon
   5934..5950    +  protein_bind   lac operator: The lac repressor binds to the lac operator to inhibit transcription in E. coli. This inhibition can be relieved by adding lactose or isopropyl-β-D-thiogalactopyranoside (IPTG). lac repressor encoded by lacI
   5995..6013    +  promoter       T3 promoter: promoter for bacteriophage T3 RNA polymerase
   6041..6267    +  promoter       RSV promoter: Rous sarcoma virus enhancer/promoter
   6268..6448    +  LTR            5' LTR (truncated): truncated 5' long terminal repeat (LTR) from HIV-1
   6495..6620    +  misc_feature   HIV-1 Ψ: packaging signal of human immunodeficiency virus type 1
   6604..6967    +  CDS            HIV-1 gag (fragment): gag protein from human immunodeficiency virus 1; gag
   7113..7346    +  misc_feature   RRE: The Rev response element (RRE) of HIV-1 allows for Rev-dependent mRNA export from the nucleus to the cytoplasm.
   7723..7749    +  CDS            Rev (fragment): human immunodeficiency virus 1 (HIV-1) Rev protein; rev; enhances nuclear export of unspliced and incompletely spliced viral mRNAs
   7753..7993    +  promoter       U6 promoter: RNA polymerase III promoter for human U6 snRNA
   8023..8098    +  misc_RNA       gRNA scaffold: guide RNA scaffold for the Streptococcus pyogenes CRISPR/Cas9 system
   8154..8271    +  misc_feature   cPPT/CTS: central polypurine tract and central termination sequence of HIV-1
>Addgene plasmid #75558 | FLT1 gRNA (BRDN0001146782) | addgene full sequence | sequence record 184116 | Addgene Assembled Sequence
CCCGGGTGCAAAGATGGATAAAGTTTTAAACAGAGAGGAATCTTTGCAGCTAATGGACCTTCTAGGTCTT
GAAAGGAGTGGGAATTGGCTCCGGTGCCCGTCAGTGGGCAGAGCGCACATCGCCCACAGTCCCCGAGAAG
TTGGGGGGAGGGGTCGGCAATTGATCCGGTGCCTAGAGAAGGTGGCGCGGGGTAAACTGGGAAAGTGATG
TCGTGTACTGGCTCCGCCTTTTTCCCGAGGGTGGGGGAGAACCGTATATAAGTGCAGTAGTCGCCGTGAA
CGTTCTTTTTCGCAACGGGTTTGCCGCCAGAACACAGGTAAGTGCCGTGTGTGGTTCCCGCGGGCCTGGC
CTCTTTACGGGTTATGGCCCTTGCGTGCCTTGAATTACTTCCACCTGGCTGCAGTACGTGATTCTTGATC
CCGAGCTTCGGGTTGGAAGTGGGTGGGAGAGTTCGAGGCCTTGCGCTTAAGGAGCCCCTTCGCCTCGTGC
TTGAGTTGAGGCCTGGCCTGGGCGCTGGGGCCGCCGCGTGCGAATCTGGTGGCACCTTCGCGCCTGTCTC
GCTGCTTTCGATAAGTCTCTAGCCATTTAAAATTTTTGATGACCTGCTGCGACGCTTTTTTTCTGGCAAG
ATAGTCTTGTAAATGCGGGCCAAGATCTGCACACTGGTATTTCGGTTTTTGGGGCCGCGGGCGGCGACGG
GGCCCGTGCGTCCCAGCGCACATGTTCGGCGAGGCGGGGCCTGCGAGCGCGGCCACCGAGAATCGGACGG
GGGTAGTCTCAAGCTGGCCGGCCTGCTCTGGTGCCTGGCCTCGCGCCGCCGTGTATCGCCCCGCCCTGGG
CGGCAAGGCTGGCCCGGTCGGCACCAGTTGCGTGAGCGGAAAGATGGCCGCTTCCCGGCCCTGCTGCAGG
GAGCTCAAAATGGAGGACGCGGCGCTCGGGAGAGCGGGCGGGTGAGTCACCCACACAAAGGAAAAGGGCC
TTTCCGTCCTCAGCCGTCGCTTCATGTGACTCCACGGAGTACCGGGCGCCGTCCAGGCACCTCGATTAGT
TCTCGAGCTTTTGGAGTACGTCGTCTTTAGGTTGGGGGGAGGGGTTTTATGCGATGGAGTTTCCCCACAC
TGAGTGGGTGGAGACTGAAGTTAGGCCAGCTTGGCACTTGATGTAATTCTCCTTGGAATTTGCCCTTTTT
GAGTTTGGATCTTGGTTCATTCTCAAGCCTCAGACAGTGGTTCAAAGTTTTTTTCTTCCATTTCAGGTGT
CGTGACGTACGGCCACCATGACCGAGTACAAGCCCACGGTGCGCCTCGCCACCCGCGACGACGTCCCCAG
GGCCGTACGCACCCTCGCCGCCGCGTTCGCCGACTACCCCGCCACGCGCCACACCGTCGATCCGGACCGC
CACATCGAGCGGGTCACCGAGCTGCAAGAACTCTTCCTCACGCGCGTCGGGCTCGACATCGGCAAGGTGT
GGGTCGCGGACGACGGCGCCGCCGTGGCGGTCTGGACCACGCCGGAGAGCGTCGAAGCGGGGGCGGTGTT
CGCCGAGATCGGCCCGCGCATGGCCGAGTTGAGCGGTTCCCGGCTGGCCGCGCAGCAACAGATGGAAGGC
CTCCTGGCGCCGCACCGGCCCAAGGAGCCCGCGTGGTTCCTGGCCACCGTCGGAGTCTCGCCCGACCACC
AGGGCAAGGGTCTGGGCAGCGCCGTCGTGCTCCCCGGAGTGGAGGCGGCCGAGCGCGCCGGGGTGCCCGC
CTTCCTGGAGACCTCCGCGCCCCGCAACCTCCCCTTCTACGAGCGGCTCGGCTTCACCGTCACCGCCGAC
GTCGAGGTGCCCGAAGGACCGCGCACCTGGTGCATGACCCGCAAGCCCGGTGCCTGAACGCGTTAAGTCG
ACAATCAACCTCTGGATTACAAAATTTGTGAAAGATTGACTGGTATTCTTAACTATGTTGCTCCTTTTAC
GCTATGTGGATACGCTGCTTTAATGCCTTTGTATCATGCTATTGCTTCCCGTATGGCTTTCATTTTCTCC
TCCTTGTATAAATCCTGGTTGCTGTCTCTTTATGAGGAGTTGTGGCCCGTTGTCAGGCAACGTGGCGTGG
TGTGCACTGTGTTTGCTGACGCAACCCCCACTGGTTGGGGCATTGCCACCACCTGTCAGCTCCTTTCCGG
GACTTTCGCTTTCCCCCTCCCTATTGCCACGGCGGAACTCATCGCCGCCTGCCTTGCCCGCTGCTGGACA
GGGGCTCGGCTGTTGGGCACTGACAATTCCGTGGTGTTGTCGGGGAAATCATCGTCCTTTCCTTGGCTGC
TCGCCTGTGTTGCCACCTGGATTCTGCGCGGGACGTCCTTCTGCTACGTCCCTTCGGCCCTCAATCCAGC
GGACCTTCCTTCCCGCGGCCTGCTGCCGGCTCTGCGGCCTCTTCCGCGTCTTCGCCTTCGCCCTCAGACG
AGTCGGATCTCCCTTTGGGCCGCCTCCCCGCGTCGACTTTAAGACCAATGACTTACAAGGCAGCTGTAGA
TCTTAGCCACTTTTTAAAAGAAAAGGGGGGACTGGAAGGGCTAATTCACTCCCAACGAAGACAAGATCTG
CTTTTTGCTTGTACTGGGTCTCTCTGGTTAGACCAGATCTGAGCCTGGGAGCTCTCTGGCTAACTAGGGA
ACCCACTGCTTAAGCCTCAATAAAGCTTGCCTTGAGTGCTTCAAGTAGTGTGTGCCCGTCTGTTGTGTGA
CTCTGGTAACTAGAGATCCCTCAGACCCTTTTAGTCAGTGTGGAAAATCTCTAGCAGTACGTATAGTAGT
TCATGTCATCTTATTATTCAGTATTTATAACTTGCAAAGAAATGAATATCAGAGAGTGAGAGGAACTTGT
TTATTGCAGCTTATAATGGTTACAAATAAAGCAATAGCATCACAAATTTCACAAATAAAGCATTTTTTTC
ACTGCATTCTAGTTGTGGTTTGTCCAAACTCATCAATGTATCTTATCATGTCTGGCTCTAGCTATCCCGC
CCCTAACTCCGCCCATCCCGCCCCTAACTCCGCCCAGTTCCGCCCATTCTCCGCCCCATGGCTGACTAAT
TTTTTTTATTTATGCAGAGGCCGAGGCCGCCTCGGCCTCTGAGCTATTCCAGAAGTAGTGAGGAGGCTTT
TTTGGAGGCCTAGGGACGTACCCAATTCGCCCTATAGTGAGTCGTATTACGCGCGCTCACTGGCCGTCGT
TTTACAACGTCGTGACTGGGAAAACCCTGGCGTTACCCAACTTAATCGCCTTGCAGCACATCCCCCTTTC
GCCAGCTGGCGTAATAGCGAAGAGGCCCGCACCGATCGCCCTTCCCAACAGTTGCGCAGCCTGAATGGCG
AATGGG
[124 nt withheld, positions 3367-3490]
C
[91 nt withheld, positions 3492-3582]
A
[49 nt withheld, positions 3584-3632]
CCTTTGACGTTGGAGTCCACGTTCTTT
[37 nt withheld, positions 3660-3696]
ACCCTATCTCGGTCTATTCTTTTGATTTATAAGGGATTTTGCCGATTTCGGCCTATTGGTTAAAAAATGA
GCTGATTTAACAAAAATTTAACGCGAATTTTAACAAAATATTAACGCTTACAATTTAGGTGGCACTTTTC
GGGGAAATGTGCGCGGAACCCCTATTTGTTTATTTTTCTAAATACATTCAAATATGTATCCGCTCATGAG
ACAATAACCCTGATAAATGCTTCAATAATATTGAAAAAGGAAGAGTATGAGTATTCAACATTTCCGTGTC
GCCCTTATTCCCTTTTTTGCGGCATTTTGCCTTCCTGTTTTTGCTCACCCAGAAACGCTGGTGAAAGTAA
AAGATGCTGAAGATCAGTTGGGTGCACGAGTGGGTTACATCGAACTGGATCTCAACAGCGGTAAGATCCT
TGAGAGTTTTCGCCCCGAAGAACGTTTTCCAATGATGAGCACTTTTAAAGTTCTGCTATGTGGCGCGGTA
TTATCCCGTATTGACGCCGGGCAAGAGCAACTCGGTCGCCGCATACACTATTCTCAGAATGACTTGGTTG
AGTACTCACCAGTCACAGAAAAGCATCTTACGGATGGCATGACAGTAAGAGAATTATGCAGTGCTGCCAT
AACCATGAGTGATAACACTGCGGCCAACTTACTTCTGACAACGATCGGAGGACCGAAGGAGCTAACCGCT
TTTTTGCACAACATGGGGGATCATGTAACTCGCCTTGATCGTTGGGAACCGGAGCTGAATGAAGCCATAC
CAAACGACGAGCGTGACACCACGATGCCTGTAGCAATGGCAACAACGTTGCGCAAACTATTAACTGGCGA
ACTACTTACTCTAGCTTCCCGGCAACAATTAATAGACTGGATGGAGGCGGATAAAGTTGCAGGACCACTT
CTGCGCTCGGCCCTTCCGGCTGGCTGGTTTATTGCTGATAAATCTGGAGCCGGTGAGCGTGGGTCTCGCG
GTATCATTGCAGCACTGGGGCCAGATGGTAAGCCCTCCCGTATCGTAGTTATCTACACGACGGGGAGTCA
GGCAACTATGGATGAACGAAATAGACAGATCGCTGAGATAGGTGCCTCACTGATTAAGCATTGGTAACTG
TCAGACCAAGTTTACTCATATATACTTTAGATTGATTTAAAACTTCATTTTTAATTTAAAAGGATCTAGG
TGAAGATCCTTTTTGATAATCTCATGACCAAAATCCCTTAACGTGAGTTTTCGTTCCACTGAGCGTCAGA
CCCCGTAGAAAAGATCAAAGGATCTTCTTGAGATCCTTTTTTTCTGCGCGTAATCTGCTGCTTGCAAACA
AAAAAACCACCGCTACCAGCGGTGGTTTGTTTGCCGGATCAAGAGCTACCAACTCTTTTTCCGAAGGTAA
CTGGCTTCAGCAGAGCGCAGATACCAAATACTGTTCTTCTAGTGTAGCCGTAGTTAGGCCACCACTTCAA
GAACTCTGTAGCACCGCCTACATACCTCGCTCTGCTAATCCTGTTACCAGTGGCTGCTGCCAGTGGCGAT
AAGTCGTGTCTTACCGGGTTGGACTCAAGACGATAGTTACCGGATAAGGCGCAGCGGTCGGGCTGAACGG
GGGGTTCGTGCACACAGCCCAGCTTGGAGCGAACGACCTACACCGAACTGAGATACCTACAGCGTGAGCT
ATGAGAAAGCGCCACGCTTCCCGAAGGGAGAAAGGCGGACAGGTATCCGGTAAGCGGCAGGGTCGGAACA
GGAGAGCGCACGAGGGAGCTTCCAGGGGGAAACGCCTGGTATCTTTATAGTCCTGTCGGGTTTCGCCACC
TCTGACTTGAGCGTCGATTTTTGTGATGCTCGTCAGGGGGGCGGAGCCTATGGAAAAACGCCAGCAACGC
GGCCTTTTTACGGTTCCTGGCCTTTTGCTGGCCTTTTGCTCACATGTTCTTTCCTGCGTTATCCCCTGAT
TCTGTGGATAACCGTATTACCGCCTTTGAGTGAGCTGATACCGCTCGCCGCAGCCGAACGACCGAGCGCA
GCGAGTCAGTGAGCGAGGAAGCGGAAGAGCGCCCAATACGCAAACCGCCTCTCCCCGCGCGTTGGCCGAT
TCATTAATGCAGCTGGCACGACAGGTTTCCCGACTGGAAAGCGGGCAGTGAGCGCAACGCAATTAATGTG
AGTTAGCTCACTCATTAGGCACCCCAGGCTTTACACTTTATGCTTCCGGCTCGTATGTTGTGTGGAATTG
TGAGCGGATAACAATTTCACACAGGAAACAGCTATGACCATGATTACGCCAAGCGCGCAATTAACCCTCA
CTAAAGGGAACAAAAGCTGGAGCTGCAAGCTTAATGTAGTCTTATGCAATACTCTTGTAGTCTTGCAACA
TGGTAACGATGAGTTAGCAACATGCCTTACAAGGAGAGAAAAAGCACCGTGCATGCCGATTGGTGGAAGT
AAGGTGGTACGATCGTGCCTTATTAGGAAGGCAACAGACGGGTCTGACATGGATTGGACGAACCACTGAA
TTGCCGCATTGCAGAGATATTGTATTTAAGTGCCTAGCTCGATACATAAACGGGTCTCTCTGGTTAGACC
AGATCTGAGCCTGGGAGCTCTCTGGCTAACTAGGGAACCCACTGCTTAAGCCTCAATAAAGCTTGCCTTG
AGTGCTTCAAGTAGTGTGTGCCCGTCTGTTGTGTGACTCTGGTAACTAGAGATCCCTCAGACCCTTTTAG
TCAGTGTGGAAAATCTCTAGCAGTGGCGCCCGAACAGGGACTTGAAAGCGAAAGGGAAACCAGAGGAGCT
CTCTCGACGCAGGACTCGGCTTGCTGAAGCGCGCACGGCAAGAGGCGAGGGGCGGCGACTGGTGAGTACG
CCAAAAATTTTGACTAGCGGAGGCTAGAAGGAGAGAGATGGGTGCGAGAGCGTCAGTATTAAGCGGGGGA
GAATTAGATCGCGATGGGAAAAAATTCGGTTAAGGCCAGGGGGAAAGAAAAAATATAAATTAAAACATAT
AGTATGGGCAAGCAGGGAGCTAGAACGATTCGCAGTTAATCCTGGCCTGTTAGAAACATCAGAAGGCTGT
AGACAAATACTGGGACAGCTACAACCATCCCTTCAGACAGGATCAGAAGAACTTAGATCATTATATAATA
CAGTAGCAACCCTCTATTGTGTGCATCAAAGGATAGAGATAAAAGACACCAAGGAAGCTTTAGACAAGAT
AGAGGAAGAGCAAAACAAAAGTAAGACCACCGCACAGCAAGCGGCCGCTGATCTTCAGACCTGGAGGAGG
AGATATGAGGGACAATTGGAGAAGTGAATTATATAAATATAAAGTAGTAAAAATTGAACCATTAGGAGTA
GCACCCACCAAGGCAAAGAGAAGAGTGGTGCAGAGAGAAAAAAGAGCAGTGGGAATAGGAGCTTTGTTCC
TTGGGTTCTTGGGAGCAGCAGGAAGCACTATGGGCGCAGCGTCAATGACGCTGACGGTACAGGCCAGACA
ATTATTGTCTGGTATAGTGCAGCAGCAGAACAATTTGCTGAGGGCTATTGAGGCGCAACAGCATCTGTTG
CAACTCACAGTCTGGGGCATCAAGCAGCTCCAGGCAAGAATCCTGGCTGTGGAAAGATACCTAAAGGATC
AACAGCTCCTGGGGATTTGGGGTTGCTCTGGAAAACTCATTTGCACCACTGCTGTGCCTTGGAATGCTAG
TTGGAGTAATAAATCTCTGGAACAGATTTGGAATCACACGACCTGGATGGAGTGGGACAGAGAAATTAAC
AATTACACAAGCTTAATACACTCCTTAATTGAAGAATCGCAAAACCAGCAAGAAAAGAATGAACAAGAAT
TATTGGAATTAGATAAATGGGCAAGTTTGTGGAATTGGTTTAACATAACAAATTGGCTGTGGTATATAAA
ATTATTCATAATGATAGTAGGAGGCTTGGTAGGTTTAAGAATAGTTTTTGCTGTACTTTCTATAGTGAAT
AGAGTTAGGCAGGGATATTCACCATTATCGTTTCAGACCCACCTCCCAACCCCGAGGGGACCCAGAGAGG
GCCTATTTCCCATGATTCCTTCATATTTGCATATACGATACAAGGCTGTTAGAGAGATAATTAGAATTAA
TTTGACTGTAAACACAAAGATATTAGTACAAAATACGTGACGTAGAAAGTAATAATTTCTTGGGTAGTTT
GCAGTTTTAAAATTATGTTTTAAAATGGACTATCATATGCTTACCGTAACTTGAAAGTATTTCGATTTCT
TGGCTTTATATATCTTGTGGAAAGGACGAAACACCGCTTACCATATATATGCACTGGTTTTAGAGCTAGA
AATAGCAAGTTAAAATAAGGCTAGTCCGTTATCAACTTGAAAAAGTGGCACCGAGTCGGTGCTTTTTTAA
GCTTGGCGTAACTAGATCTTGAGACAAATGGCAGTATTCATCCACAATTTTAAAAGAAAAGGGGGGATTG
GGGGGTACAGTGCAGGGGAAAGAATAGTAGACATAATAGCAACAGACATACAAACTAAAGAATTACAAAA
ACAAATTACAAAAATTCAAAATTTTCGGGTTTATTACAGGGACAGCAGAGATCCACTTTGGCGCCGGCTC
GAGGGGG
