>Addgene plasmid #75558 | FLT1 gRNA (BRDN0001146782) | depositor partial sequence | sequence record 143018 | Target Sequence
CTTACCATATATATGCACTG
