>Addgene plasmid #75558 | FLT1 gRNA (BRDN0001146782) | addgene partial sequence | sequence record 184115 | hU6-F
AGAAAGTAATAATTTCTTGGGTAGTTTGCAGTTTTAAAATTATGTTTTAAAATGGACTATCATATGCTTA
CCGTAACTTGAAAGTATTTCGATTTCTTGGCTTTATATATCTTGTGGAAAGGACGAAACACCGCTTACCA
TATATATGCACTGGTTTTAGAGCTAGAAATAGCAAGTTAAAATAAGGCTAGTCCGTTATCAACTTGAAAA
AGTGGCACCGAGTCGGTGCTTTTTTAAGCTTGGCGTAACTAGATCTTGAGACAAATGGCAGTATTCATCC
ACAATTTTAAAAGAAAAGGGGGGATTGGGGGGTACAGTGCAGGGGAAAGAATAGTAGACATAATAGCAAC
AGACATACAAACTAAAGAATTACAAAAACAAATTACAAAAATTCAAAATTTTCGGGTTTATTACAGGGAC
AGCAGAGATCCACTTTGGCGCCGGCTCGAGGGGGCCCGGGTGCAAAGATGGATAAAGTTTTAAACAGAGA
GGAATCTTTGCAGCTAATGGACCTTCTAGGTCTTGAAAGGAGTGGGAATTGGCTCCGGTGCCCGTCAGTG
GGCAGAGCGC
